>Addgene plasmid #175058 | pZD-CJ1111 | addgene full sequence | sequence record 351762 | Addgene NGS Result
AATCCCTTAACGTGAGTTTTCGTTCCACTGAGCGTCAGACCCCGTAGAAAAGATCAAAGGATCTTCTTGA
GATCCTTTTTTTCTGCGCGTAATCTGCTGCTTGCAAACAAAAAAACCACCGCTACCAGCGGTGGTTTGTT
TGCCGGATCAAGAGCTACCAACTCTTTTTCCGAAGGTAACTGGCTTCAGCAGAGCGCAGATACCAAATAC
TGTTCTTCTAGTGTAGCCGTAGTTAGGCCACCACTTCAAGAACTCTGTAGCACCGCCTACATACCTCGCT
CTGCTAATCCTGTTACCAGTGGCTGCTGCCAGTGGCGATAAGTCGTGTCTTACCGGGTTGGACTCAAGAC
GATAGTTACCGGATAAGGCGCAGCGGTCGGGCTGAACGGGGGGTTCGTGCACACAGCCCAGCTTGGAGCG
AACGACCTACACCGAACTGAGATACCTACAGCGTGAGCTATGAGAAAGCGCCACGCTTCCCGAAGGGAGA
AAGGCGGACAGGTATCCGGTAAGCGGCAGGGTCGGAACAGGAGAGCGCACGAGGGAGCTTCCAGGGGGAA
ACGCCTGGTATCTTTATAGTCCTGTCGGGTTTCGCCACCTCTGACTTGAGCGTCGATTTTTGTGATGCTC
GTCAGGGGGGCGGAGCCTATGGAAAAACGCCAGCAACGCGGCCTTTTTACGGTTCCTGGCCTTTTGCTGG
CCTTTTGCTCACATGTTCTTTCCTGCGTTATCCCCTGATTCTGTGGATAACCGTATTACCGCCTTTGAGT
GAGCTGATACCGCTCGCCGCAGCCGAACGACCGAGCGCAGCGAGTCAGTGAGCGAGGAAGCGGAAGAGGC
CGACGGTTATATCTTGGATTTGCGTAACAACCCCGGTGGCTTACTCCAGGCTGGTATTGACATTGCTCGG
TTGTGGTTACCGGAAAGCACCATTGTCTACACCGTTAATCGCCAAGGCACCCAGGAAAGTTTCACTGCCA
ATGGAGAAGCGGCGACCGATCGCCCGTTGGTGGTGTTGGTCAACCAGGGTACTGCCAGTGCCAGCGAAAT
TTTAGCCGGAGCTTTGCAGGATAATCAGCGGGCCACTCTAGTGGGGGAAAAAACCTTTGGTAAGGGTTTG
ATTCAATCCTTGTTTGAACTATCCGATGGGGCCGGCATTGCCGTCACGGTGGCCAAATACGAAACCCCCC
AACATCACGACATCCATAAACTGGGCATTATGCCCGATGAAGTGGTGGAGCAACCCCTGATTAGCTTTGC
GGAAATTACTTCCCCCGCCGATGTGCAATACCAAGCCGCCTTAGATTTGCTCACCGGAGGAGTGGCAATC
GCCCATAAATCTTCTTCAATTCCCGCCATGGCAACGGCTCACAAGCCCAACTAATCACCATTTGGACAAA
ACATCAGGAATTCTAATTAGAAAGTCCAAAAATTGTAATTTAAAAAACAGTCAATGGAGAGCATTGCCAT
AAGTAAAGGCATCCCCTGCGTGATAAGATTACCTTCAGAAAACAGATAGTTGCTGGGTTATCGCAGATTT
TTCTCGCAACCAAATAACTGTAAATAATAACTGTCTCTGGGGCGACGGTAGGCTTTATATTGCCAAATTT
CGCCCGTGGGAGAAAGCTAGGCTATTCAATGTTTATGGAGGACTGACCTAGATGGTACAAGCCAAAGCAG
GGTTTAAGGCGGGCGTATCCAACCTGCTGACGGTGCACCAGAATCTGCCGGCACTGCCGGTCGATGCAAC
CAGTGACGAAGTGCGCAAAAATCTGATGGATATGTTTCGTGACCGCCAAGCCTTCAGCGAACATACGTGG
AAAATGCTGCTGTCGGTTTGCCGTAGCTGGGCGGCCTGGTGTAAACTGAACAATCGCAAATGGTTTCCGG
CAGAACCGGAAGATGTGCGTGACTATCTGCTGTACCTGCAGGCACGTGGTCTGGCAGTTAAAACCATCCA
GCAACATCTGGGCCAACTGAACATGCTGCACCGTCGCTCTGGTCTGCCGCGTCCGAGTGATTCCAATGCC
GTCAGTCTGGTGATGCGTCGCATTCGTAAAGAAAACGTGGATGCAGGCGAACGCGCTAAACAGGCACTGG
CTTTTGAACGTACCGATTTCGACCAAGTTCGCTCTCTGATGGAAAACAGTGATCGTTGCCAGGACATCCG
CAATCTGGCATTCCTGGGTATTGCTTATAACACCCTGCTGCGCATTGCAGAAATCGCTCGTATTCGCGTG
AAAGATATCAGCCGTACGGACGGCGGTCGCATGCTGATTCACATCGGCCGTACCAAAACGCTGGTTTCCA
CCGCGGGCGTCGAAAAAGCCCTGTCACTGGGTGTCACGAAACTGGTGGAACGCTGGATTTCAGTTTCGGG
CGTCGCAGATGACCCGAACAATTACCTGTTTTGTCGTGTGCGCAAAAATGGTGTTGCAGCTCCGAGCGCT
ACCTCTCAGCTGAGTACGCGTGCGCTGGAAGGCATCTTCGAAGCCACCCATCGCCTGATTTATGGCGCGA
AAGATGACAGCGGTCAGCGTTACCTGGCATGGTCCGGTCACTCAGCTCGTGTTGGTGCAGCACGTGATAT
GGCACGTGCAGGTGTCTCTATCCCGGAAATTATGCAGGCCGGCGGTTGGACGAACGTGAATATTGTTATG
AACTATATTCGTAACCTGGACTCTGAAACGGGTGCGATGGTGCGTCTGCTGGAAGATGGCGACTGACGAG
GGCGGTGCTTTGGCAGGATCCGGCTGCTAACAAAGCCCGAAAGGAAGCTGAGTTGGCTGCTGCCACCGCT
GAGCAATAACTAGCATAACCCCTTGGGGCCTCTAAACGGGTCTTGACGGGTTTTTTGTCTAGATCAACGG
CCTCAACCTACTACTGGGCAACAAAGCCACGTTGTGTCTCAAAATCTCTGATGTTACATTGCACAAGATA
AAAATATATCATCATGAACAATAAAACTGTCTGCTTACATAAACAGTAATACAAGGGGTGTTATGAGCCA
TATTCAACGGGAAACGTCTTGCTCCAGGCCGCGATTAAATTCCAACATGGATGCTGATTTATATGGGTAT
AAATGGGCTCGCGATAATGTCGGGCAATCAGGTGCGACAATCTATCGATTGTATGGGAAGCCCGATGCGC
CAGAGTTGTTTCTGAAACATGGCAAAGGTAGCGTTGCCAATGATGTTACAGATGAGATGGTCAGACTAAA
CTGGCTGACGGAATTTATGCCTCTTCCGACCATCAAGCATTTTATCCGTACTCCTGATGATGCATGGTTA
CTCACCACTGCGATCCCCGGGAAAACAGCATTCCAGGTATTAGAAGAATATCCTGATTCAGGTGAAAATA
TTGTTGATGCGCTGGCAGTGTTCCTGCGCCGGTTGCATTCGATTCCTGTTTGTAATTGTCCTTTTAACAG
CGATCGCGTATTTCGTCTCGCTCAGGCGCAATCACGAATGAATAACGGTTTGGTTGATGCGAGTGATTTT
GATGACGAGCGTAATGGCTGGCCTGTTGAACAAGTCTGGAAAGAAATGCATAAGCTTTTGCCATTCTCAC
CGGATTCAGTCGTCACTCATGGTGATTTCTCACTTGATAACCTTATTTTTGACGAGGGGAAATTAATAGG
TTGTATTGATGTTGGACGAGTCGGAATCGCAGACCGATACCAGGATCTTGCCATCCTATGGAACTGCCTC
GGTGAGTTTTCTCCTTCATTACAGAAACGGCTTTTTCAAAAATATGGTATTGATAATCCTGATATGAATA
AATTGCAGTTTCATTTGATGCTCGATGAGTTTTTCTAATCAGAATTGGTTAATTGGTTGTAACACTGGCA
GAGCCTCTAGTATATAAACGCAGAAAGGCCCACCCGAAGGTGAGCCAGTGTGACTCTAGTAGAGAGCGTT
CACCGACAAACAACAGATAAAACGAAAGGCCCAGTCTTTCGACTGAGCCTTTCGTTTTATTTGGTTACAG
TTTTGGCAATTACTAAAAAACTGACTTCAATTCAATGTTAGCCCGCTCCCGCGGGTTTTTTGTTGCTTTT
TCACAGTGACTATAGGTAATCAGCAACACAATACGGCCCTGTTCTTTGGACAGTTTTTGTATAATGTTGA
CCGCATCCTGACCGGATTTTTTATCTAAGTGGGGAATTGTCAATTGTCAATTAAAGCTAAGTTCTACTAA
TGTTTTAGAAGGCATTGTCGATTGAAAATAAGGGTTGAATGGAGAAAATTTTGAGCCTTTGTCAAAGATA
AAAATTTATTTCAACAGTTTTTTAACTAGCCGAACCAGAGAATGACCCAGTGGCGCTGACTTTGCTCCCG
AGTTTTTGTTAGAAATTACCCTCAAGAAGTAATCTAATAATAAACCTAACCGAATAATTTCCCAGGGGAG
TATTCCGGAAAACCATGGTTAAACTTACTTGCCATCCCCCATGGTAAAATTGCAACGATTTTGATCAAAG
TCCTAATTTTTTTGTAAAGCTTTTAGTAATCCTTCTGATTTTCCCATGAAGCTCATCGATTCCCGTGGCA
GAATTTTCGGCATAGTCAGCCTGTTGGATCTGGGGGCCGCCTTGATCATCCTCATGGTAGCTGTGGGAAT
TTTCGTTCTGCCGGGCAGTTCTGGCAAAAGCATTCTTGCCCAAGCCAACGCCGCTTCCATTGAATTGACG
ACCATTGTCCGGGGATTAAACGTATTAGATCCCCAGGTGGTGCTGGATGAGTTTAAAGCCGAAAAAACCA
ACATCATTATTCGCAATCAACCGGCTGGCCAGGTGGAGGGATACGCCTATTTTTATAGGTTAATGTCATG
ATAATAATGGTTTCTTAGACGTCAGGTGGCACTTTTCGGGGAAATGTGCGCGGAACCCCTATTTGTTTAT
TTTTCTAAATACATTCAAATATGTATCCGCTCATGAGACAATAACCCTGATAAATGCTTCAATAATATTG
AAAAAGGAAGAGTATGAGTATTCAACATTTCCGTGTCGCCCTTATTCCCTTTTTTGCGGCATTTTGCCTT
CCTGTTTTTGCTCACCCAGAAACGCTGGTGAAAGTAAAAGATGCTGAAGATCAGTTGGGTGCACGAGTGG
GTTACATCGAACTGGATCTCAACAGCGGTAAGATCCTTGAGAGTTTTCGCCCCGAAGAACGTTTTCCAAT
GATGAGCACTTTTAAAGTTCTGCTATGTGGCGCGGTATTATCCCGTATTGACGCCGGGCAAGAGCAACTC
GGTCGCCGCATACACTATTCTCAGAATGACTTGGTTGAGTACTCACCAGTCACAGAAAAGCATCTTACGG
ATGGCATGACAGTAAGAGAATTATGCAGTGCTGCCATAACCATGAGTGATAACACTGCGGCCAACTTACT
TCTGACAACGATCGGAGGACCGAAGGAGCTAACCGCTTTTTTGCACAACATGGGGGATCATGTAACTCGC
CTTGATCGTTGGGAACCGGAGCTGAATGAAGCCATACCAAACGACGAGCGTGACACCACGATGCCTGTAG
CAATGGCAACAACGTTGCGCAAACTATTAACTGGCGAACTACTTACTCTAGCTTCCCGGCAACAATTAAT
AGACTGGATGGAGGCGGATAAAGTTGCAGGACCACTTCTGCGCTCGGCCCTTCCGGCTGGCTGGTTTATT
GCTGATAAATCTGGAGCCGGTGAGCGTGGGTCTCGCGGTATCATTGCAGCACTGGGGCCAGATGGTAAGC
CCTCCCGTATCGTAGTTATCTACACGACGGGGAGTCAGGCAACTATGGATGAACGAAATAGACAGATCGC
TGAGATAGGTGCCTCACTGATTAAGCATTGGTAACTGTCAGACCAAGTTTACTCATATATACTTTAGATT
GATTTAAAACTTCATTTTTAATTTAAAAGGATCTAGGTGAAGATCCTTTTTGATAATCTCATGACCAA
Features (pLannotate 1.2.2; 10 found; start..end, strand, type, name):
     67..655     +  rep_origin     ori: high-copy-number ColE1/pMB1/pBR322/pUC origin of replication
    809..1228    +  CDS            CTPA2 (fragment): CTPA2_ARATH - Experimental evidence at protein level: Swiss-Prot protein existence level 1. Protease involved in the C-terminal processing of the chloroplastic D1 protein of photosystem II. This proteolytic processing is necessary to allow the light-driven assembly of the tetranuclear manganese cluster, which is responsible for photosynthetic water oxidation. From Arabidopsis thaliana (Mouse-ear cress).
   1698..2723    +  CDS            cre: RECR_BPP1 - Experimental evidence at protein level: Swiss-Prot protein existence level 1. Catalyzes site-specific recombination between two 34-base- pair LOXP sites. Its role is to maintain the phage genome as a monomeric unit-copy plasmid in the lysogenic state. From Escherichia phage P1 (Bacteriophage P1).
   2753..2802    +  CDS            SET1 (fragment): solubility-enhancement tag derived from T7 phage gene 10B
   2810..2857    +  terminator     T7 terminator: transcription terminator for bacteriophage T7 RNA polymerase
   3003..3818    +  CDS            KanR: aminoglycoside phosphotransferase; aph(3')-Ia; confers resistance to kanamycin in bacteria or G418 (Geneticin®) in eukaryotes
   3869..3896    -  terminator     T7Te terminator: phage T7 early transcription terminator
   3912..3983    -  terminator     rrnB T1 terminator: transcription terminator T1 from the E. coli rrnB gene
   4879..4983    +  promoter       AmpR promoter: bla
   4984..5844    +  CDS            AmpR: β-lactamase; bla; confers resistance to ampicillin, carbenicillin, and related antibiotics
