[The description below was written by a language model from this plasmid's Addgene catalogue record and pLannotate feature annotations shown in this document.]
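Description:
pZD-CJ1111 is a 5,948 bp integrative plasmid built on pUC19 for engineering the cyanobacterial genome at the rbcLXS locus; the "6803" in the record's naming points to Synechocystis sp. PCC 6803, although the host species is not listed as a separate field. In E. coli it replicates from the high-copy pUC/ColE1 origin and is selected with ampicillin through the bla gene and its native promoter. No cyanobacterial replication origin is annotated, which fits a suicide-type design that persists only by homologous recombination into the chromosome.

The payload is the bacteriophage P1 Cre recombinase coding sequence. According to the record it is expressed as a translational fusion to rbcL, so that it is driven by the rbcLXS promoter rather than by a dedicated heterologous promoter. Cre is followed by a short match to a T7 gene 10-derived sequence and a T7 terminator. Next comes a kanamycin resistance gene (aph(3')-Ia) that presumably selects for integrants, and this marker is bounded downstream by reverse-oriented T7Te and rrnB T1 terminators. The unannotated stretches on either side of this cassette probably hold the homology arms. The upstream fragment annotated as an Arabidopsis CtpA-like protease is most plausibly a similarity hit to native cyanobacterial flanking sequence rather than a deliberate plant insert. No loxP sites appear in the feature table, so any Cre targets are either unannotated or located elsewhere.

The associated work concerns markerless, plasmid-free genome engineering that exploits cyanobacterial polyploidy. In that context the construct supplies chromosomally encoded Cre to catalyse site-specific excision or recombination between loxP sites.
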