Addgene plasmid #175058: pZD-CJ1111
Purpose: rbcLXS6803 integrative plasmid expresses CRE recombinase as a translational fusion to rbcL6803
Depositing lab: David Nielsen. Depositing organization: Arizona State University. Publication: Exploiting Polyploidy for Markerless and Plasmid-Free Genome Engineering in Cyanobacteria. Jones CM, Parrish S, Nielsen DR. ACS Synth Biol. 2021 Sep 17;10(9):2371-2382. doi: 10.1021/acssynbio.1c00269. Epub 2021 Aug 17. PubMed 34530614.
Backbone
  Vector backbone: pUC19
  Total vector size (bp): 5948
  Vector type: Unspecified
Growth in bacteria
  Bacterial resistance: Ampicillin, 100 μg/mL
  Growth temperature: 37°C
  Growth strain: DH5alpha
  Copy number: Unknown
Gene/Insert
  Gene/Insert name: CRE
  Insert size (bp): 1065
  Promoter: rbcLXS
  Cloning method: Gibson Cloning
  Sequencing primers: 5′ agagagcgaacttggtcgaa; 3′ ATGCATCATCAGGAGTACGG
Terms and licenses: Academic/Nonprofit Terms; Industry Terms: Not Available to Industry
How to cite: pZD-CJ1111 was a gift from David Nielsen (Addgene plasmid # 175058 ; http://n2t.net/addgene:175058 ; RRID:Addgene_175058)
